>Addgene plasmid #102969 | pLKO.1P shABCB7_2 | addgene full sequence | sequence record 198940 | Addgene NGS Result
CCGCGGCTCGAGGGGGTTGGGGTTGCGCCTTTTCCAAGGCAGCCCTGGGTTTGCGCAGGGACGCGGCTGC
TCTGGGCGTGGTTCCGGGAAACGCAGCGGCGCCGACCCTGGGTCTCGCACATTCTTCACGTCCGTTCGCA
GCGTCACCCGGATCTTCGCCGCTACCCTTGTGGGCCCCCCGGCGACGCTTCCTGCTCCGCCCCTAAGTCG
GGAAGGTTCCTTGCGGTTCGCGGCGTGCCGGACGTGACAAACGGAAGCCGCACGTCTCACTAGTACCCTC
GCAGACGGACAGCGCCAGGGAGCAATGGCAGCGCGCCGACCGCGATGGGCTGTGGCCAATAGCGGCTGCT
CAGCAGGGCGCGCCGAGAGCAGCGGCCGGGAAGGGGCGGTGCGGGAGGCGGGGTGTGGGGCGGTAGTGTG
GGCCCTGTTCCTGCCCGCGCGGTGTTCCGCATTCTGCAAGCCTCCGGAGCGCACGTCGGCAGTCGGCTCC
CTCGTTGACCGAATCACCGACCTCTCTCCCCAGGGGGATCCACCGGAGCTTACCATGACCGAGTACAAGC
CCACGGTGCGCCTCGCCACCCGCGACGACGTCCCCAGGGCCGTACGCACCCTCGCCGCCGCGTTCGCCGA
CTACCCCGCCACGCGCCACACCGTCGATCCGGACCGCCACATCGAGCGGGTCACCGAGCTGCAAGAACTC
TTCCTCACGCGCGTCGGGCTCGACATCGGCAAGGTGTGGGTCGCGGACGACGGCGCCGCGGTGGCGGTCT
GGACCACGCCGGAGAGCGTCGAAGCGGGGGCGGTGTTCGCCGAGATCGGCCCGCGCATGGCCGAGTTGAG
CGGTTCCCGGCTGGCCGCGCAGCAACAGATGGAAGGCCTCCTGGCGCCGCACCGGCCCAAGGAGCCCGCG
TGGTTCCTGGCCACCGTCGGCGTCTCGCCCGACCACCAGGGCAAGGGTCTGGGCAGCGCCGTCGTGCTCC
CCGGAGTGGAGGCGGCCGAGCGCGCCGGGGTGCCCGCCTTCCTGGAGACCTCCGCGCCCCGCAACCTCCC
CTTCTACGAGCGGCTCGGCTTCACCGTCACCGCCGACGTCGAGGTGCCCGAAGGACCGCGCACCTGGTGC
ATGACCCGCAAGCCCGGTGCCTGACGCCCGCCCCACGACCCGCAGCGCCCGACCGAAAGGAGCGCACGAC
CCCATGCATCGGTACCTTTAAGACCAATGACTTACAAGGCAGCTGTAGATCTTAGCCACTTTTTAAAAGA
AAAGGGGGGACTGGAAGGGCTAATTCACTCCCAACGAAGACAAGATCTGCTTTTTGCTTGTACTGGGTCT
CTCTGGTTAGACCAGATCTGAGCCTGGGAGCTCTCTGGCTAACTAGGGAACCCACTGCTTAAGCCTCAAT
AAAGCTTGCCTTGAGTGCTTCAAGTAGTGTGTGCCCGTCTGTTGTGTGACTCTGGTAACTAGAGATCCCT
CAGACCCTTTTAGTCAGTGTGGAAAATCTCTAGCAGTAGTAGTTCATGTCATCTTATTATTCAGTATTTA
TAACTTGCAAAGAAATGAATATCAGAGAGTGAGAGGAACTTGTTTATTGCAGCTTATAATGGTTACAAAT
AAAGCAATAGCATCACAAATTTCACAAATAAAGCATTTTTTTCACTGCATTCTAGTTGTGGTTTGTCCAA
ACTCATCAATGTATCTTATCATGTCTGGCTCTAGCTATCCCGCCCCTAACTCCGCCCATCCCGCCCCTAA
CTCCGCCCAGTTCCGCCCATTCTCCGCCCCATGGCTGACTAATTTTTTTTATTTATGCAGAGGCCGAGGC
CGCCTCGGCCTCTGAGCTATTCCAGAAGTAGTGAGGAGGCTTTTTTGGAGGCCTAGGGACGTACCCAATT
CGCCCTATAGTGAGTCGTATTACGCGCGCTCACTGGCCGTCGTTTTACAACGTCGTGACTGGGAAAACCC
TGGCGTTACCCAACTTAATCGCCTTGCAGCACATCCCCCTTTCGCCAGCTGGCGTAATAGCGAAGAGGCC
CGCACCGATCGCCCTTCCCAACAGTTGCGCAGCCTGAATGGCGAATGGG
[124 nt withheld, positions 2080-2203]
C
[91 nt withheld, positions 2205-2295]
A
[49 nt withheld, positions 2297-2345]
CCTTTGACGTTGGAGTCCACGTTCTTT
[37 nt withheld, positions 2373-2409]
ACCCTATCTCGGTCTATTCTTTTGATTTATAAGGGATTTTGCCGATTTCGGCCTATTGGTTAAAAAATGA
GCTGATTTAACAAAAATTTAACGCGAATTTTAACAAAATATTAACGCTTACAATTTAGGTGGCACTTTTC
GGGGAAATGTGCGCGGAACCCCTATTTGTTTATTTTTCTAAATACATTCAAATATGTATCCGCTCATGAG
ACAATAACCCTGATAAATGCTTCAATAATATTGAAAAAGGAAGAGTATGAGTATTCAACATTTCCGTGTC
GCCCTTATTCCCTTTTTTGCGGCATTTTGCCTTCCTGTTTTTGCTCACCCAGAAACGCTGGTGAAAGTAA
AAGATGCTGAAGATCAGTTGGGTGCACGAGTGGGTTACATCGAACTGGATCTCAACAGCGGTAAGATCCT
TGAGAGTTTTCGCCCCGAAGAACGTTTTCCAATGATGAGCACTTTTAAAGTTCTGCTATGTGGCGCGGTA
TTATCCCGTATTGACGCCGGGCAAGAGCAACTCGGTCGCCGCATACACTATTCTCAGAATGACTTGGTTG
AGTACTCACCAGTCACAGAAAAGCATCTTACGGATGGCATGACAGTAAGAGAATTATGCAGTGCTGCCAT
AACCATGAGTGATAACACTGCGGCCAACTTACTTCTGACAACGATCGGAGGACCGAAGGAGCTAACCGCT
TTTTTGCACAACATGGGGGATCATGTAACTCGCCTTGATCGTTGGGAACCGGAGCTGAATGAAGCCATAC
CAAACGACGAGCGTGACACCACGATGCCTGTAGCAATGGCAACAACGTTGCGCAAACTATTAACTGGCGA
ACTACTTACTCTAGCTTCCCGGCAACAATTAATAGACTGGATGGAGGCGGATAAAGTTGCAGGACCACTT
CTGCGCTCGGCCCTTCCGGCTGGCTGGTTTATTGCTGATAAATCTGGAGCCGGTGAGCGTGGGTCTCGCG
GTATCATTGCAGCACTGGGGCCAGATGGTAAGCCCTCCCGTATCGTAGTTATCTACACGACGGGGAGTCA
GGCAACTATGGATGAACGAAATAGACAGATCGCTGAGATAGGTGCCTCACTGATTAAGCATTGGTAACTG
TCAGACCAAGTTTACTCATATATACTTTAGATTGATTTAAAACTTCATTTTTAATTTAAAAGGATCTAGG
TGAAGATCCTTTTTGATAATCTCATGACCAAAATCCCTTAACGTGAGTTTTCGTTCCACTGAGCGTCAGA
CCCCGTAGAAAAGATCAAAGGATCTTCTTGAGATCCTTTTTTTCTGCGCGTAATCTGCTGCTTGCAAACA
AAAAAACCACCGCTACCAGCGGTGGTTTGTTTGCCGGATCAAGAGCTACCAACTCTTTTTCCGAAGGTAA
CTGGCTTCAGCAGAGCGCAGATACCAAATACTGTTCTTCTAGTGTAGCCGTAGTTAGGCCACCACTTCAA
GAACTCTGTAGCACCGCCTACATACCTCGCTCTGCTAATCCTGTTACCAGTGGCTGCTGCCAGTGGCGAT
AAGTCGTGTCTTACCGGGTTGGACTCAAGACGATAGTTACCGGATAAGGCGCAGCGGTCGGGCTGAACGG
GGGGTTCGTGCACACAGCCCAGCTTGGAGCGAACGACCTACACCGAACTGAGATACCTACAGCGTGAGCT
ATGAGAAAGCGCCACGCTTCCCGAAGGGAGAAAGGCGGACAGGTATCCGGTAAGCGGCAGGGTCGGAACA
GGAGAGCGCACGAGGGAGCTTCCAGGGGGAAACGCCTGGTATCTTTATAGTCCTGTCGGGTTTCGCCACC
TCTGACTTGAGCGTCGATTTTTGTGATGCTCGTCAGGGGGGCGGAGCCTATGGAAAAACGCCAGCAACGC
GGCCTTTTTACGGTTCCTGGCCTTTTGCTGGCCTTTTGCTCACATGTTCTTTCCTGCGTTATCCCCTGAT
TCTGTGGATAACCGTATTACCGCCTTTGAGTGAGCTGATACCGCTCGCCGCAGCCGAACGACCGAGCGCA
GCGAGTCAGTGAGCGAGGAAGCGGAAGAGCGCCCAATACGCAAACCGCCTCTCCCCGCGCGTTGGCCGAT
TCATTAATGCAGCTGGCACGACAGGTTTCCCGACTGGAAAGCGGGCAGTGAGCGCAACGCAATTAATGTG
AGTTAGCTCACTCATTAGGCACCCCAGGCTTTACACTTTATGCTTCCGGCTCGTATGTTGTGTGGAATTG
TGAGCGGATAACAATTTCACACAGGAAACAGCTATGACCATGATTACGCCAAGCGCGCAATTAACCCTCA
CTAAAGGGAACAAAAGCTGGAGCTGCAAGCTTAATGTAGTCTTATGCAATACTCTTGTAGTCTTGCAACA
TGGTAACGATGAGTTAGCAACATGCCTTACAAGGAGAGAAAAAGCACCGTGCATGCCGATTGGTGGAAGT
AAGGTGGTACGATCGTGCCTTATTAGGAAGGCAACAGACGGGTCTGACATGGATTGGACGAACCACTGAA
TTGCCGCATTGCAGAGATATTGTATTTAAGTGCCTAGCTCGATACATAAACGGGTCTCTCTGGTTAGACC
AGATCTGAGCCTGGGAGCTCTCTGGCTAACTAGGGAACCCACTGCTTAAGCCTCAATAAAGCTTGCCTTG
AGTGCTTCAAGTAGTGTGTGCCCGTCTGTTGTGTGACTCTGGTAACTAGAGATCCCTCAGACCCTTTTAG
TCAGTGTGGAAAATCTCTAGCAGTGGCGCCCGAACAGGGACTTGAAAGCGAAAGGGAAACCAGAGGAGCT
CTCTCGACGCAGGACTCGGCTTGCTGAAGCGCGCACGGCAAGAGGCGAGGGGCGGCGACTGGTGAGTACG
CCAAAAATTTTGACTAGCGGAGGCTAGAAGGAGAGAGATGGGTGCGAGAGCGTCAGTATTAAGCGGGGGA
GAATTAGATCGCGATGGGAAAAAATTCGGTTAAGGCCAGGGGGAAAGAAAAAATATAAATTAAAACATAT
AGTATGGGCAAGCAGGGAGCTAGAACGATTCGCAGTTAATCCTGGCCTGTTAGAAACATCAGAAGGCTGT
AGACAAATACTGGGACAGCTACAACCATCCCTTCAGACAGGATCAGAAGAACTTAGATCATTATATAATA
CAGTAGCAACCCTCTATTGTGTGCATCAAAGGATAGAGATAAAAGACACCAAGGAAGCTTTAGACAAGAT
AGAGGAAGAGCAAAACAAAAGTAAGACCACCGCACAGCAAGCGGCCGCTGATCTTCAGACCTGGAGGAGG
AGATATGAGGGACAATTGGAGAAGTGAATTATATAAATATAAAGTAGTAAAAATTGAACCATTAGGAGTA
GCACCCACCAAGGCAAAGAGAAGAGTGGTGCAGAGAGAAAAAAGAGCAGTGGGAATAGGAGCTTTGTTCC
TTGGGTTCTTGGGAGCAGCAGGAAGCACTATGGGCGCAGCGTCAATGACGCTGACGGTACAGGCCAGACA
ATTATTGTCTGGTATAGTGCAGCAGCAGAACAATTTGCTGAGGGCTATTGAGGCGCAACAGCATCTGTTG
CAACTCACAGTCTGGGGCATCAAGCAGCTCCAGGCAAGAATCCTGGCTGTGGAAAGATACCTAAAGGATC
AACAGCTCCTGGGGATTTGGGGTTGCTCTGGAAAACTCATTTGCACCACTGCTGTGCCTTGGAATGCTAG
TTGGAGTAATAAATCTCTGGAACAGATTTGGAATCACACGACCTGGATGGAGTGGGACAGAGAAATTAAC
AATTACACAAGCTTAATACACTCCTTAATTGAAGAATCGCAAAACCAGCAAGAAAAGAATGAACAAGAAT
TATTGGAATTAGATAAATGGGCAAGTTTGTGGAATTGGTTTAACATAACAAATTGGCTGTGGTATATAAA
ATTATTCATAATGATAGTAGGAGGCTTGGTAGGTTTAAGAATAGTTTTTGCTGTACTTTCTATAGTGAAT
AGAGTTAGGCAGGGATATTCACCATTATCGTTTCAGACCCACCTCCCAACCCCGAGGGGACCCGACAGGC
CCGAAGGAATAGAAGAAGAAGGTGGAGAGAGAGACAGAGACAGATCCATTCGATTAGTGAACGGATCTCG
ACGGTATCGATCACGAGACTAGCCTCGAGCGGCCGCCCCCTTCACCGAGGGCCTATTTCCCATGATTCCT
TCATATTTGCATATACGATACAAGGCTGTTAGAGAGATAATTGGAATTAATTTGACTGTAAACACAAAGA
TATTAGTACAAAATACGTGACGTAGAAAGTAATAATTTCTTGGGTAGTTTGCAGTTTTAAAATTATGTTT
TAAAATGGACTATCATATGCTTACCGTAACTTGAAAGTATTTCGATTTCTTGGCTTTATATATCTTGTGG
AAAGGACGAAACACCGGGCATTTATCTTGCTGGTCAAACTCGAGTTTGACCAGCAAGATAAATGCTTTTT
GAATTCTCGACCTCGAGACAAATGGCAGTATTCATCCACAATTTTAAAAGAAAAGGGGGGATTGGGGGGT
ACAGTGCAGGGGAAAGAATAGTAGACATAATAGCAACAGACATACAAACTAAAGAATTACAAAAACAAAT
TACAAAAATTCAAAATTTTCGGGTTTATTACAGGGACAGCAGAGATCCACTTTGG
Features (pLannotate 1.2.2; 25 found; start..end, strand, type, name):
     13..523     +  promoter       hPGK promoter: human phosphoglycerate kinase 1 promoter
    545..1144    +  CDS            PuroR: puromycin N-acetyltransferase; pac from Streptomyces alboniger; confers resistance to puromycin
   1187..1270    +  CDS            nef (fragment): NEF_HV1Z2 - Experimental evidence at protein level: Swiss-Prot protein existence level 1. Extracellular Nef protein targets CD4(+) T-lymphocytes for apoptosis by interacting with CXCR4 surface receptors. From Human immunodeficiency virus type 1 group M subtype D (isolate Z2/CDC-Z34) (HIV-1).
   1272..1505    +  LTR            3' LTR (ΔU3): self-inactivating 3' long terminal repeat (LTR) from HIV-1
   1577..1698    +  polyA_signal   SV40 poly(A) signal: SV40 polyadenylation signal
   1738..1873    +  rep_origin     SV40 ori: SV40 origin of replication
   1894..1912    -  promoter       T7 promoter: promoter for bacteriophage T7 RNA polymerase
   1920..2075    +  CDS            lacZα (fragment): LacZα fragment of β-galactosidase; lacZ fragment
   2080..2508    +  rep_origin     f1 ori (sequence partly withheld): f1 bacteriophage origin of replication; arrow indicates direction of (+) strand synthesis
   2561..2665    +  promoter       AmpR promoter: bla
   2666..3526    +  CDS            AmpR: β-lactamase; bla; confers resistance to ampicillin, carbenicillin, and related antibiotics
   3697..4285    +  rep_origin     ori: high-copy-number ColE1/pMB1/pBR322/pUC origin of replication
   4468..4560    +  CDS            lacI (fragment): lac repressor; lacI; The lac repressor binds to the lac operator to inhibit transcription in E. coli. This inhibition can be relieved by adding lactose or isopropyl-β-D-thiogalactopyranoside (IPTG).
   4573..4594    +  protein_bind   CAP binding site: CAP binding activates transcription in the presence of cAMP. E. coli catabolite activator protein
   4609..4639    +  promoter       lac promoter: promoter for the E. coli lac operon
   4647..4663    +  protein_bind   lac operator: The lac repressor binds to the lac operator to inhibit transcription in E. coli. This inhibition can be relieved by adding lactose or isopropyl-β-D-thiogalactopyranoside (IPTG). lac repressor encoded by lacI
   4708..4726    +  promoter       T3 promoter: promoter for bacteriophage T3 RNA polymerase
   4754..4980    +  promoter       RSV promoter: Rous sarcoma virus enhancer/promoter
   4981..5161    +  LTR            5' LTR (truncated): truncated 5' long terminal repeat (LTR) from HIV-1
   5208..5333    +  misc_feature   HIV-1 Ψ: packaging signal of human immunodeficiency virus type 1
   5317..5680    +  CDS            HIV-1 gag (fragment): gag protein from human immunodeficiency virus 1; gag
   5826..6059    +  misc_feature   RRE: The Rev response element (RRE) of HIV-1 allows for Rev-dependent mRNA export from the nucleus to the cytoplasm.
   6436..6536    +  CDS            Rev (fragment): human immunodeficiency virus 1 (HIV-1) Rev protein; rev; enhances nuclear export of unspliced and incompletely spliced viral mRNAs
   6586..6826    +  promoter       U6 promoter: RNA polymerase III promoter for human U6 snRNA
   6931..7048    +  misc_feature   cPPT/CTS: central polypurine tract and central termination sequence of HIV-1
