[The description below was written by a language model from this plasmid's Addgene catalogue record and pLannotate feature annotations shown in this document.]
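Description:
pLKO.1P shABCB7_2 is a lentiviral RNAi vector built on the Broad Institute pLKO.1 puro backbone and designed to knock down human ABCB7. It carries a short hairpin from the TRC library directed against the ABCB7 transcript. In bacteria the plasmid is maintained at high copy through a ColE1/pUC-type origin and selected with ampicillin via the β-lactamase gene. An f1 origin, an SV40 origin, and remnants of a lac/T7/T3 cloning region are also present in the backbone.

The transfer cassette is laid out as a third-generation, self-inactivating lentiviral genome. An RSV promoter fused to a truncated HIV-1 5' LTR drives genomic RNA production in packaging cells without Tat, followed by the Ψ packaging signal with a partial gag region, and by the RRE for Rev-dependent nuclear export. A human U6 RNA polymerase III promoter sits upstream of the hairpin site. The feature table does not annotate the shRNA itself, but the unannotated gap between the U6 promoter and the cPPT/CTS element is where it would lie. Downstream, the human PGK promoter expresses puromycin N-acetyltransferase, allowing selection of transduced mammalian cells. The ΔU3 3' LTR inactivates viral promoter activity after integration, and an SV40 polyadenylation signal follows it.

The catalogue lists a total size of 7,518 bp, whereas the sequenced record behind the annotation is 7,084 nt, a discrepancy the record does not explain. The stated purpose is suppression of ABCB7, and the associated study concerned NFS1 and protection from ferroptosis in lung tumours.
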