Addgene plasmid #102969: pLKO.1P shABCB7_2
Purpose: Suppression of ABCB7
Depositing lab: Richard Possemato. Depositing organization: NYU Grossman School of Medicine. Publication: NFS1 undergoes positive selection in lung tumours and protects cells from ferroptosis. Alvarez SW, Sviderskiy VO, Terzi EM, Papagiannakopoulos T, Moreira AL, Adams S, Sabatini DM, Birsoy K, Possemato R. Nature. 2017 Nov 22. doi: 10.1038/nature24637. PubMed 29168506.
Backbone
  Vector backbone: pLKO.1P
  Backbone manufacturer: Broad Institute
  Backbone size w/o insert (bp): 7466
  Total vector size (bp): 7518
  Vector type: Lentiviral, RNAi
  Selectable markers: Puromycin
Growth in bacteria
  Bacterial resistance: Ampicillin, 100 μg/mL
  Growth temperature: 37°C
  Growth strain: NEB Stable
  Copy number: High Copy
Gene/Insert
  Gene/Insert name: shABCB7_2
  gRNA/shRNA sequence: GCATTTATCTTGCTGGTCAAA
  Species: H. sapiens (human)
  GenBank ID: NM_004299
  Entrez Gene: ABCB7 (a.k.a. ABC7, ASAT, Atm1p, EST140535)
Terms and licenses: Academic/Nonprofit Terms; Industry Terms: Not Available to Industry
Depositor comments: TRCN0000059356
How to cite: pLKO.1P shABCB7_2 was a gift from Richard Possemato (Addgene plasmid # 102969 ; http://n2t.net/addgene:102969 ; RRID:Addgene_102969)
