>Addgene plasmid #102969 | pLKO.1P shABCB7_2 | depositor partial sequence | sequence record 194968 | pLKO.1P
GAATTCTCGACCTCGAGACAAATGGCAGTATTCATCCACAATTTTAAAAGAAAAGGGGGGATTGGGGGGT
ACAGTGCAGGGGAAAGAATAGTAGACATAATAGCAACAGACATACAAACTAAAGAATTACAAAAACAAAT
TACAAAAATTCAAAATTTTCGGGTTTATTACAGGGACAGCAGAGATCCACTTTGGCCGCGGCTCGAGGGG
GTTGGGGTTGCGCCTTTTCCAAGGCAGCCCTGGGTTTGCGCAGGGACGCGGCTGCTCTGGGCGTGGTTCC
GGGAAACGCAGCGGCGCCGACCCTGGGTCTCGCACATTCTTCACGTCCGTTCGCAGCGTCACCCGGATCT
TCGCCGCTACCCTTGTGGGCCCCCCGGCGACGCTTCCTGCTCCGCCCCTAAGTCGGGAAGGTTCCTTGCG
GTTCGCGGCGTGCCGGACGTGACAAACGGAAGCCGCACGTCTCACTAGTACCCTCGCAGACGGACAGCGC
CAGGGAGCAATGGCAGCGCGCCGACCGCGATGGGCTGTGGCCAATAGCGGCTGCTCAGCAGGGCGCGCCG
AGAGCAGCGGCCGGGAAGGGGCGGTGCGGGAGGCGGGGTGTGGGGCGGTAGTGTGGGCCCTGTTCCTGCC
CGCGCGGTGTTCCGCATTCTGCAAGCCTCCGGAGCGCACGTCGGCAGTCGGCTCCCTCGTTGACCGAATC
ACCGACCTCTCTCCCCAGGGGGATCCACCGGAGCTTACCATGACCGAGTACAAGCCCACGGTGCGCCTCG
CCACCCGCGACGACGTCCCCAGGGCCGTACGCACCCTCGCCGCCGCGTTCGCCGACTACCCCGCCACGCG
CCACACCGTCGATCCGGACCGCCACATCGAGCGGGTCACCGAGCTGCAAGAACTCTTCCTCACGCGCGTC
GGGCTCGACATCGGCAAGGTGTGGGTCGCGGACGACGGCGCCGCGGTGGCGGTCTGGACCACGCCGGAGA
GCGTCGAAGCGGGGGCGGTGTTCGCCGAGATCGGCCCGCGCATGGCCGAGTTGAGCGGTTCCCGGCTGGC
CGCGCAGCAACAGATGGAAGGCCTCCTGGCGCCGCACCGGCCCAAGGAGCCCGCGTGGTTCCTGGCCACC
GTCGGCGTCTCGCCCGACCACCAGGGCAAGGGTCTGGGCAGCGCCGTCGTGCTCCCCGGAGTGGAGGCGG
CCGAGCGCGCCGGGGTGCCCGCCTTCCTGGAGACCTCCGCGCCCCGCAACCTCCCCTTCTACGAGCGGCT
CGGCTTCACCGTCACCGCCGACGTCGAGGTGCCCGAAGGACCGCGCACCTGGTGCATGACCCGCAAGCCC
GGTGCCTGACGCCCGCCCCACGACCCGCAGCGCCCGACCGAAAGGAGCGCACGACCCCATGCATCGGTAC
CTTTAAGACCAATGACTTACAAGGCAGCTGTAGATCTTAGCCACTTTTTAAAAGAAAAGGGGGGACTGGA
AGGGCTAATTCACTCCCAACGAAGACAAGATCTGCTTTTTGCTTGTACTGGGTCTCTCTGGTTAGACCAG
ATCTGAGCCTGGGAGCTCTCTGGCTAACTAGGGAACCCACTGCTTAAGCCTCAATAAAGCTTGCCTTGAG
TGCTTCAAGTAGTGTGTGCCCGTCTGTTGTGTGACTCTGGTAACTAGAGATCCCTCAGACCCTTTTAGTC
AGTGTGGAAAATCTCTAGCAGTAGTAGTTCATGTCATCTTATTATTCAGTATTTATAACTTGCAAAGAAA
TGAATATCAGAGAGTGAGAGGAACTTGTTTATTGCAGCTTATAATGGTTACAAATAAAGCAATAGCATCA
CAAATTTCACAAATAAAGCATTTTTTTCACTGCATTCTAGTTGTGGTTTGTCCAAACTCATCAATGTATC
TTATCATGTCTGGCTCTAGCTATCCCGCCCCTAACTCCGCCCATCCCGCCCCTAACTCCGCCCAGTTCCG
CCCATTCTCCGCCCCATGGCTGACTAATTTTTTTTATTTATGCAGAGGCCGAGGCCGCCTCGGCCTCTGA
GCTATTCCAGAAGTAGTGAGGAGGCTTTTTTGGAGGCCTAGGGACGTACCCAATTCGCCCTATAGTGAGT
CGTATTACGCGCGCTCACTGGCCGTCGTTTTACAACGTCGTGACTGGGAAAACCCTGGCGTTACCCAACT
TAATCGCCTTGCAGCACATCCCCCTTTCGCCAGCTGGCGTAATAGCGAAGAGGCCCGCACCGATCGCCCT
TCCCAACAGTTGCGCAGCCTGAATGGCGAATGGG
[124 nt withheld, positions 2275-2398]
C
[91 nt withheld, positions 2400-2490]
A
[49 nt withheld, positions 2492-2540]
CCTTTGACGTTGGAGTCCACGTTCTTT
[37 nt withheld, positions 2568-2604]
ACCCTATCTCGGTCTATTCTTTTGATTTATAAGGGATTTTGCCGATTTCGGCCTATTGGTTAAAAAATGA
GCTGATTTAACAAAAATTTAACGCGAATTTTAACAAAATATTAACGCTTACAATTTAGGTGGCACTTTTC
GGGGAAATGTGCGCGGAACCCCTATTTGTTTATTTTTCTAAATACATTCAAATATGTATCCGCTCATGAG
ACAATAACCCTGATAAATGCTTCAATAATATTGAAAAAGGAAGAGTATGAGTATTCAACATTTCCGTGTC
GCCCTTATTCCCTTTTTTGCGGCATTTTGCCTTCCTGTTTTTGCTCACCCAGAAACGCTGGTGAAAGTAA
AAGATGCTGAAGATCAGTTGGGTGCACGAGTGGGTTACATCGAACTGGATCTCAACAGCGGTAAGATCCT
TGAGAGTTTTCGCCCCGAAGAACGTTTTCCAATGATGAGCACTTTTAAAGTTCTGCTATGTGGCGCGGTA
TTATCCCGTATTGACGCCGGGCAAGAGCAACTCGGTCGCCGCATACACTATTCTCAGAATGACTTGGTTG
AGTACTCACCAGTCACAGAAAAGCATCTTACGGATGGCATGACAGTAAGAGAATTATGCAGTGCTGCCAT
AACCATGAGTGATAACACTGCGGCCAACTTACTTCTGACAACGATCGGAGGACCGAAGGAGCTAACCGCT
TTTTTGCACAACATGGGGGATCATGTAACTCGCCTTGATCGTTGGGAACCGGAGCTGAATGAAGCCATAC
CAAACGACGAGCGTGACACCACGATGCCTGTAGCAATGGCAACAACGTTGCGCAAACTATTAACTGGCGA
ACTACTTACTCTAGCTTCCCGGCAACAATTAATAGACTGGATGGAGGCGGATAAAGTTGCAGGACCACTT
CTGCGCTCGGCCCTTCCGGCTGGCTGGTTTATTGCTGATAAATCTGGAGCCGGTGAGCGTGGGTCTCGCG
GTATCATTGCAGCACTGGGGCCAGATGGTAAGCCCTCCCGTATCGTAGTTATCTACACGACGGGGAGTCA
GGCAACTATGGATGAACGAAATAGACAGATCGCTGAGATAGGTGCCTCACTGATTAAGCATTGGTAACTG
TCAGACCAAGTTTACTCATATATACTTTAGATTGATTTAAAACTTCATTTTTAATTTAAAAGGATCTAGG
TGAAGATCCTTTTTGATAATCTCATGACCAAAATCCCTTAACGTGAGTTTTCGTTCCACTGAGCGTCAGA
CCCCGTAGAAAAGATCAAAGGATCTTCTTGAGATCCTTTTTTTCTGCGCGTAATCTGCTGCTTGCAAACA
AAAAAACCACCGCTACCAGCGGTGGTTTGTTTGCCGGATCAAGAGCTACCAACTCTTTTTCCGAAGGTAA
CTGGCTTCAGCAGAGCGCAGATACCAAATACTGTTCTTCTAGTGTAGCCGTAGTTAGGCCACCACTTCAA
GAACTCTGTAGCACCGCCTACATACCTCGCTCTGCTAATCCTGTTACCAGTGGCTGCTGCCAGTGGCGAT
AAGTCGTGTCTTACCGGGTTGGACTCAAGACGATAGTTACCGGATAAGGCGCAGCGGTCGGGCTGAACGG
GGGGTTCGTGCACACAGCCCAGCTTGGAGCGAACGACCTACACCGAACTGAGATACCTACAGCGTGAGCT
ATGAGAAAGCGCCACGCTTCCCGAAGGGAGAAAGGCGGACAGGTATCCGGTAAGCGGCAGGGTCGGAACA
GGAGAGCGCACGAGGGAGCTTCCAGGGGGAAACGCCTGGTATCTTTATAGTCCTGTCGGGTTTCGCCACC
TCTGACTTGAGCGTCGATTTTTGTGATGCTCGTCAGGGGGGCGGAGCCTATGGAAAAACGCCAGCAACGC
GGCCTTTTTACGGTTCCTGGCCTTTTGCTGGCCTTTTGCTCACATGTTCTTTCCTGCGTTATCCCCTGAT
TCTGTGGATAACCGTATTACCGCCTTTGAGTGAGCTGATACCGCTCGCCGCAGCCGAACGACCGAGCGCA
GCGAGTCAGTGAGCGAGGAAGCGGAAGAGCGCCCAATACGCAAACCGCCTCTCCCCGCGCGTTGGCCGAT
TCATTAATGCAGCTGGCACGACAGGTTTCCCGACTGGAAAGCGGGCAGTGAGCGCAACGCAATTAATGTG
AGTTAGCTCACTCATTAGGCACCCCAGGCTTTACACTTTATGCTTCCGGCTCGTATGTTGTGTGGAATTG
TGAGCGGATAACAATTTCACACAGGAAACAGCTATGACCATGATTACGCCAAGCGCGCAATTAACCCTCA
CTAAAGGGAACAAAAGCTGGAGCTGCAAGCTTAATGTAGTCTTATGCAATACTCTTGTAGTCTTGCAACA
TGGTAACGATGAGTTAGCAACATGCCTTACAAGGAGAGAAAAAGCACCGTGCATGCCGATTGGTGGAAGT
AAGGTGGTACGATCGTGCCTTATTAGGAAGGCAACAGACGGGTCTGACATGGATTGGACGAACCACTGAA
TTGCCGCATTGCAGAGATATTGTATTTAAGTGCCTAGCTCGATACATAAACGGGTCTCTCTGGTTAGACC
AGATCTGAGCCTGGGAGCTCTCTGGCTAACTAGGGAACCCACTGCTTAAGCCTCAATAAAGCTTGCCTTG
AGTGCTTCAAGTAGTGTGTGCCCGTCTGTTGTGTGACTCTGGTAACTAGAGATCCCTCAGACCCTTTTAG
TCAGTGTGGAAAATCTCTAGCAGTGGCGCCCGAACAGGGACTTGAAAGCGAAAGGGAAACCAGAGGAGCT
CTCTCGACGCAGGACTCGGCTTGCTGAAGCGCGCACGGCAAGAGGCGAGGGGCGGCGACTGGTGAGTACG
CCAAAAATTTTGACTAGCGGAGGCTAGAAGGAGAGAGATGGGTGCGAGAGCGTCAGTATTAAGCGGGGGA
GAATTAGATCGCGATGGGAAAAAATTCGGTTAAGGCCAGGGGGAAAGAAAAAATATAAATTAAAACATAT
AGTATGGGCAAGCAGGGAGCTAGAACGATTCGCAGTTAATCCTGGCCTGTTAGAAACATCAGAAGGCTGT
AGACAAATACTGGGACAGCTACAACCATCCCTTCAGACAGGATCAGAAGAACTTAGATCATTATATAATA
CAGTAGCAACCCTCTATTGTGTGCATCAAAGGATAGAGATAAAAGACACCAAGGAAGCTTTAGACAAGAT
AGAGGAAGAGCAAAACAAAAGTAAGACCACCGCACAGCAAGCGGCCGCTGATCTTCAGACCTGGAGGAGG
AGATATGAGGGACAATTGGAGAAGTGAATTATATAAATATAAAGTAGTAAAAATTGAACCATTAGGAGTA
GCACCCACCAAGGCAAAGAGAAGAGTGGTGCAGAGAGAAAAAAGAGCAGTGGGAATAGGAGCTTTGTTCC
TTGGGTTCTTGGGAGCAGCAGGAAGCACTATGGGCGCAGCGTCAATGACGCTGACGGTACAGGCCAGACA
ATTATTGTCTGGTATAGTGCAGCAGCAGAACAATTTGCTGAGGGCTATTGAGGCGCAACAGCATCTGTTG
CAACTCACAGTCTGGGGCATCAAGCAGCTCCAGGCAAGAATCCTGGCTGTGGAAAGATACCTAAAGGATC
AACAGCTCCTGGGGATTTGGGGTTGCTCTGGAAAACTCATTTGCACCACTGCTGTGCCTTGGAATGCTAG
TTGGAGTAATAAATCTCTGGAACAGATTTGGAATCACACGACCTGGATGGAGTGGGACAGAGAAATTAAC
AATTACACAAGCTTAATACACTCCTTAATTGAAGAATCGCAAAACCAGCAAGAAAAGAATGAACAAGAAT
TATTGGAATTAGATAAATGGGCAAGTTTGTGGAATTGGTTTAACATAACAAATTGGCTGTGGTATATAAA
ATTATTCATAATGATAGTAGGAGGCTTGGTAGGTTTAAGAATAGTTTTTGCTGTACTTTCTATAGTGAAT
AGAGTTAGGCAGGGATATTCACCATTATCGTTTCAGACCCACCTCCCAACCCCGAGGGGACCCGACAGGC
CCGAAGGAATAGAAGAAGAAGGTGGAGAGAGAGACAGAGACAGATCCATTCGATTAGTGAACGGATCTCG
ACGGTATCGATCACGAGACTAGCCTCGAGCGGCCGCCCCCTTCACCGAGGGCCTATTTCCCATGATTCCT
TCATATTTGCATATACGATACAAGGCTGTTAGAGAGATAATTGGAATTAATTTGACTGTAAACACAAAGA
TATTAGTACAAAATACGTGACGTAGAAAGTAATAATTTCTTGGGTAGTTTGCAGTTTTAAAATTATGTTT
TAAAATGGACTATCATATGCTTACCGTAACTTGAAAGTATTTCGATTTCTTGGCTTTATATATCTTGTGG
AAAGGACGAAACACCGGT
